Addgene plasmid #87242: pUM31dao
Purpose: Plastid expression cassette containing Schizosaccharomyces pombe D-amino acid oxidase gene. Provides dual positive (D-alanine) and negative (D-valine) selection in transplastomic plants
Depositing lab: Anil Day. Depositing organization: University of Manchester. Publication: Growth of transplastomic cells expressing D-amino acid oxidase in chloroplasts is tolerant to D-alanine and inhibited by D-valine. Gisby MF, Mudd EA, Day A. Plant Physiol. 2012 Dec;160(4):2219-26. doi: 10.1104/pp.112.204107. Epub 2012 Oct 18. PubMed 23085840.
Backbone
  Vector backbone: pBluescript
  Backbone size w/o insert (bp): 2904
  Total vector size (bp): 4611
  Vector type: Plant Expression
Growth in bacteria
  Bacterial resistance: Ampicillin, 100 μg/mL
  Growth temperature: 37°C
  Growth strain: DH5alpha
  Copy number: High Copy
Gene/Insert
  Gene/Insert name: D-amino oxidase (alt name: dao)
  Species: S. pombe (fission yeast)
  Insert size (bp): 1047
  Promoter: plastid rrn
  Cloning method: Restriction Enzyme; 5′ cloning site ClaI (not destroyed); 3′ cloning site SacI (not destroyed)
  Sequencing primers: 5′ GTTGTAAAACGACGGCCAGTG; 3′ CACACAGGAAACAGCTATGACCA
Terms and licenses: Academic/Nonprofit Terms; Industry Terms: Not Available to Industry
How to cite: pUM31dao was a gift from Anil Day (Addgene plasmid # 87242 ; http://n2t.net/addgene:87242 ; RRID:Addgene_87242)
