[The description below was written by a language model from this plasmid's Addgene catalogue record and pLannotate feature annotations shown in this document.]
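Description:
pUM31dao is a pBluescript-based plasmid of about 4.6 kb that carries a plastid expression cassette for the Schizosaccharomyces pombe D-amino acid oxidase gene (dao). It is catalogued as a plant expression vector intended for work with transplastomic plants. In E. coli it is maintained at high copy through the ColE1/pUC-type origin and selected with ampicillin via the β-lactamase gene. The backbone also retains the usual pBluescript elements: an f1 origin for single-stranded DNA production, the lac promoter/operator with a lacZα fragment, and T3 and T7 promoters flanking the split multiple cloning site.

The cassette sits between ClaI and SacI sites in the polylinker. According to the record, the roughly 1 kb dao coding sequence is driven by the plastid rrn (ribosomal RNA operon) promoter. This promoter is not annotated in either feature table but presumably lies in the unannotated stretch upstream of the coding region. Immediately downstream, and slightly overlapping the end of dao in the automated annotation, is a region matching the end of Chlamydomonas reinhardtii rbcL. This may supply 3′ regulatory sequence for the transcript, although the record does not say so. No plastid genome homology arms are annotated, so the plasmid appears to hold the expression cassette alone rather than a complete plastid targeting vector.

In chloroplasts, D-amino acid oxidase gives a dual selection. Cells expressing it tolerate D-alanine, which allows positive selection, and are inhibited by D-valine, which allows negative selection. The depositor and sequencing-derived records differ by only three nucleotides in length and show the same features.
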