Features (pLannotate 1.2.2; 15 found; start..end, strand, type, name):
      9..27      -  promoter       T7 promoter: promoter for bacteriophage T7 RNA polymerase
     30..187     +  CDS            lacZα (fragment): LacZα fragment of β-galactosidase; lacZ fragment
    192..620     +  rep_origin     f1 ori (sequence partly withheld): f1 bacteriophage origin of replication; arrow indicates direction of (+) strand synthesis
    673..777     +  promoter       AmpR promoter: bla
    778..1638    +  CDS            AmpR: β-lactamase; bla; confers resistance to ampicillin, carbenicillin, and related antibiotics
   1809..2397    +  rep_origin     ori: high-copy-number ColE1/pMB1/pBR322/pUC origin of replication
   2580..2672    +  CDS            lacI (fragment): lac repressor; lacI; The lac repressor binds to the lac operator to inhibit transcription in E. coli. This inhibition can be relieved by adding lactose or isopropyl-β-D-thiogalactopyranoside (IPTG).
   2685..2706    +  protein_bind   CAP binding site: CAP binding activates transcription in the presence of cAMP. E. coli catabolite activator protein
   2721..2751    +  promoter       lac promoter: promoter for the E. coli lac operon
   2759..2775    +  protein_bind   lac operator: The lac repressor binds to the lac operator to inhibit transcription in E. coli. This inhibition can be relieved by adding lactose or isopropyl-β-D-thiogalactopyranoside (IPTG). lac repressor encoded by lacI
   2820..2838    +  promoter       T3 promoter: promoter for bacteriophage T3 RNA polymerase
   2851..2904    -  misc_feature   MCS (fragment): pBluescript multiple cloning site
   3077..4120    +  CDS            dao1: OXDA_SCHPO - Protein inferred from homology: Swiss-Prot protein existence level 3. From Schizosaccharomyces pombe (strain 972 / ATCC 24843) (Fission yeast).
   4096..4287    +  CDS            rbcL (fragment): RBL_CHLRE - Experimental evidence at protein level: Swiss-Prot protein existence level 1. RuBisCO catalyzes two reactions: the carboxylation of D- ribulose 1,5-bisphosphate, the primary event in carbon dioxide fixation, as well as the oxidative fragmentation of the pentose substrate in the photorespiration process. Both reactions occur simultaneously and in competition at the same active site. From Chlamydomonas reinhardtii (Chlamydomonas smithii).
   4583..4611    -  misc_feature   MCS (fragment): pBluescript multiple cloning site
>Addgene plasmid #87242 | pUM31dao | depositor full sequence | sequence record 170244 | pUM31dao sequence 4611 bps
CAATTCGCCCTATAGTGAGTCGTATTACAATTCACTGGCCGTCGTTTTACAACGTCGTGACTGGGAAAAC
CCTGGCGTTACCCAACTTAATCGCCTTGCAGCACATCCCCCTTTCGCCAGCTGGCGTAATAGCGAAGAGG
CCCGCACCGATCGCCCTTCCCAACAGTTGCGCAGCCTGAATGGCGAATGGG
[124 nt withheld, positions 192-315]
C
[91 nt withheld, positions 317-407]
A
[49 nt withheld, positions 409-457]
CCTTTGACGTTGGAGTCCACGTTCTTT
[37 nt withheld, positions 485-521]
ACCCTATCTCGGTCTATTCTTTTGATTTATAAGGGATTTTGCCGATTTCGGCCTATTGGTTAAAAAATGA
GCTGATTTAACAAAAATTTAACGCGAATTTTAACAAAATATTAACGCTTACAATTTAGGTGGCACTTTTC
GGGGAAATGTGCGCGGAACCCCTATTTGTTTATTTTTCTAAATACATTCAAATATGTATCCGCTCATGAG
ACAATAACCCTGATAAATGCTTCAATAATATTGAAAAAGGAAGAGTATGAGTATTCAACATTTCCGTGTC
GCCCTTATTCCCTTTTTTGCGGCATTTTGCCTTCCTGTTTTTGCTCACCCAGAAACGCTGGTGAAAGTAA
AAGATGCTGAAGATCAGTTGGGTGCACGAGTGGGTTACATCGAACTGGATCTCAACAGCGGTAAGATCCT
TGAGAGTTTTCGCCCCGAAGAACGTTTTCCAATGATGAGCACTTTTAAAGTTCTGCTATGTGGCGCGGTA
TTATCCCGTATTGACGCCGGGCAAGAGCAACTCGGTCGCCGCATACACTATTCTCAGAATGACTTGGTTG
AGTACTCACCAGTCACAGAAAAGCATCTTACGGATGGCATGACAGTAAGAGAATTATGCAGTGCTGCCAT
AACCATGAGTGATAACACTGCGGCCAACTTACTTCTGACAACGATCGGAGGACCGAAGGAGCTAACCGCT
TTTTTGCACAACATGGGGGATCATGTAACTCGCCTTGATCGTTGGGAACCGGAGCTGAATGAAGCCATAC
CAAACGACGAGCGTGACACCACGATGCCTGTAGCAATGGCAACAACGTTGCGCAAACTATTAACTGGCGA
ACTACTTACTCTAGCTTCCCGGCAACAATTAATAGACTGGATGGAGGCGGATAAAGTTGCAGGACCACTT
CTGCGCTCGGCCCTTCCGGCTGGCTGGTTTATTGCTGATAAATCTGGAGCCGGTGAGCGTGGGTCTCGCG
GTATCATTGCAGCACTGGGGCCAGATGGTAAGCCCTCCCGTATCGTAGTTATCTACACGACGGGGAGTCA
GGCAACTATGGATGAACGAAATAGACAGATCGCTGAGATAGGTGCCTCACTGATTAAGCATTGGTAACTG
TCAGACCAAGTTTACTCATATATACTTTAGATTGATTTAAAACTTCATTTTTAATTTAAAAGGATCTAGG
TGAAGATCCTTTTTGATAATCTCATGACCAAAATCCCTTAACGTGAGTTTTCGTTCCACTGAGCGTCAGA
CCCCGTAGAAAAGATCAAAGGATCTTCTTGAGATCCTTTTTTTCTGCGCGTAATCTGCTGCTTGCAAACA
AAAAAACCACCGCTACCAGCGGTGGTTTGTTTGCCGGATCAAGAGCTACCAACTCTTTTTCCGAAGGTAA
CTGGCTTCAGCAGAGCGCAGATACCAAATACTGTCCTTCTAGTGTAGCCGTAGTTAGGCCACCACTTCAA
GAACTCTGTAGCACCGCCTACATACCTCGCTCTGCTAATCCTGTTACCAGTGGCTGCTGCCAGTGGCGAT
AAGTCGTGTCTTACCGGGTTGGACTCAAGACGATAGTTACCGGATAAGGCGCAGCGGTCGGGCTGAACGG
GGGGTTCGTGCACACAGCCCAGCTTGGAGCGAACGACCTACACCGAACTGAGATACCTACAGCGTGAGCT
ATGAGAAAGCGCCACGCTTCCCGAAGGGAGAAAGGCGGACAGGTATCCGGTAAGCGGCAGGGTCGGAACA
GGAGAGCGCACGAGGGAGCTTCCAGGGGGAAACGCCTGGTATCTTTATAGTCCTGTCGGGTTTCGCCACC
TCTGACTTGAGCGTCGATTTTTGTGATGCTCGTCAGGGGGGCGGAGCCTATGGAAAAACGCCAGCAACGC
GGCCTTTTTACGGTTCCTGGCCTTTTGCTGGCCTTTTGCTCACATGTTCTTTCCTGCGTTATCCCCTGAT
TCTGTGGATAACCGTATTACCGCCTTTGAGTGAGCTGATACCGCTCGCCGCAGCCGAACGACCGAGCGCA
GCGAGTCAGTGAGCGAGGAAGCGGAAGAGCGCCCAATACGCAAACCGCCTCTCCCCGCGCGTTGGCCGAT
TCATTAATGCAGCTGGCACGACAGGTTTCCCGACTGGAAAGCGGGCAGTGAGCGCAACGCAATTAATGTG
AGTTAGCTCACTCATTAGGCACCCCAGGCTTTACACTTTATGCTTCCGGCTCGTATGTTGTGTGGAATTG
TGAGCGGATAACAATTTCACACAGGAAACAGCTATGACCATGATTACGCCAAGCTCGAAATTAACCCTCA
CTAAAGGGAACAAAAGCTGGGTACCGGGCCCCCCCTCGAGGTCGACGGTATCGATAAGCTTGATATCGAA
TTCGATCCCGCATGCCTTAGGTTTTCTAGTTGGATTTGCTCCCCCGCCGTCGTTCAATGAGAATGGATAA
GAGGCTCGTGGGATTGACGTGAGGGGGCAGGGATGGCTATATTTCTGGGAGCGAACTCCCGGGCGAATAC
GAAGCGCTTGGATACAGTTGTAGGGAGGGATCCATATGACTAAGGAAAATAAGCCAAGAGATATTGTCAT
CGTTGGCGCTGGCGTTATTGGATTGACCACTGCTTGGATTCTTTCAGACTTGGGTCTTGCTCCTCGTATT
AAGGTGATTGCCAAGTATACGCCTGAAGATCGTTCTGTAGAATACACTTCCCCTTGGGCTGGCGCAAATT
TCTGTAGCATTTCTGCTACTGATGACAATGCTTTGCGCTGGGATAAAATCACTTACCATCGTTTCGCCTA
CTTGGCGAAAACTCGTCCTGAAGCAGGAATCCGTTTTGCTGATCTTCGAGAATTGTGGGAGTACGAGCCG
AAACACGACAAAATCAGATCCTGGAATACCTATGTCAGAGATTTCAAAGTTATCCCTGAAAAAGATCTTC
CAGGAGAATGTATCTACGGACATAAGGCCACCACCTTTTTAATCAACGCTCCTCATTACTTGAATTATAT
GTACAAGCTGCTCATTGAAGCTGGCGTCGAATTTGAAAAGAAAGAATTGAGTCACATCAAAGAGACTGTC
GAAGAAACTCCAGAAGCTTCAGTAGTATTTAATTGCACTGGTCTCTGGGCTTCCAAATTGGGTGGCGTTG
AAGACCCGGACGTTTATCCGACTCGTGGACATGTTGTTTTGGTTAAGGCTCCTCATGTAACAGAAACTCG
CATTTTGAATGGCAAGAACTCTGATACCTATATTATTCCTCGTCCCTTAAATGGTGGAGTCATTTGCGGC
GGTTTCATGCAACCAGGAAACTGGGATCGTGAAATTCACCCTGAAGACACTTTGGATATCCTTAAGAGAA
CATCGGCTTTGATGCCAGAATTGTTCCACGGCAAGGGTCCGGAGGGTGCTGAAATTATTCAAGAATGTGT
CGGATTCCGTCCTTCTCGAAAGGGTGGTGCCCGCGTAGAGCTTGATGTTGTTCCCGGCACCTCAGTCCCC
CTTGTTCATGATTACGGTGCTTCTGGCACAGGATACCAAGCTGGTTATGGTATGGCTCTTGACTCTGTCA
TGTTGGCTCTTCCTAAAATCAAATTGGCTTAACTGCAGGCATGCAAGCTTGTACTCAAGCTCGTAACGAA
GGTCGTGACCTTGCTCGTGAAGGTGGCGACGTAATTCGTTCAGCTTGTAAATGGTCTCCAGAACTTGCTG
CTGCATGTGAAGTTTGGAAAGAAATTAAATTCGAATTTGATACTATTGACAAACTTTAATTTTTATTTTT
CATGATGTTTATGTGAATAGCATAAACATCGTTTTTATTTTTTATGGTGTTTAGGTTAAATACCTAAACA
TCATTTTACATTTTTAAAATTAAGTTCTAAAGTTATCTTTTGTTTAAATTTGCCTGTGCTTTATAAATTA
CGATGTGCCAGAAAAATAAAATCTTAGCTTTTTATTATAGAATTTATCTTTATGTATTATATTTTATAAG
TAATAAAAGAAATAGTAACATACTAAAGCGGATGTAACTCAATCGGTAGAGTGCGATCCACTAGTTTCTA
GCTAGAGCGGCCGCCACCGCGGTGGAGCTC
