Features (pLannotate 1.2.2; 15 found; start..end, strand, type, name):
      2..55      -  misc_feature   MCS (fragment): pBluescript multiple cloning site
    228..1271    +  CDS            dao1: OXDA_SCHPO - Protein inferred from homology: Swiss-Prot protein existence level 3. From Schizosaccharomyces pombe (strain 972 / ATCC 24843) (Fission yeast).
   1247..1438    +  CDS            rbcL (fragment): RBL_CHLRE - Experimental evidence at protein level: Swiss-Prot protein existence level 1. RuBisCO catalyzes two reactions: the carboxylation of D- ribulose 1,5-bisphosphate, the primary event in carbon dioxide fixation, as well as the oxidative fragmentation of the pentose substrate in the photorespiration process. Both reactions occur simultaneously and in competition at the same active site. From Chlamydomonas reinhardtii (Chlamydomonas smithii).
   1734..1762    -  misc_feature   MCS (fragment): pBluescript multiple cloning site
   1771..1789    -  promoter       T7 promoter: promoter for bacteriophage T7 RNA polymerase
   1797..1952    +  CDS            lacZα (fragment): LacZα fragment of β-galactosidase; lacZ fragment
   1957..2385    +  rep_origin     f1 ori (sequence partly withheld): f1 bacteriophage origin of replication; arrow indicates direction of (+) strand synthesis
   2438..2542    +  promoter       AmpR promoter: bla
   2543..3403    +  CDS            AmpR: β-lactamase; bla; confers resistance to ampicillin, carbenicillin, and related antibiotics
   3574..4162    +  rep_origin     ori: high-copy-number ColE1/pMB1/pBR322/pUC origin of replication
   4345..4437    +  CDS            lacI (fragment): lac repressor; lacI; The lac repressor binds to the lac operator to inhibit transcription in E. coli. This inhibition can be relieved by adding lactose or isopropyl-β-D-thiogalactopyranoside (IPTG).
   4450..4471    +  protein_bind   CAP binding site: CAP binding activates transcription in the presence of cAMP. E. coli catabolite activator protein
   4486..4516    +  promoter       lac promoter: promoter for the E. coli lac operon
   4524..4540    +  protein_bind   lac operator: The lac repressor binds to the lac operator to inhibit transcription in E. coli. This inhibition can be relieved by adding lactose or isopropyl-β-D-thiogalactopyranoside (IPTG). lac repressor encoded by lacI
   4585..4603    +  promoter       T3 promoter: promoter for bacteriophage T3 RNA polymerase
>Addgene plasmid #87242 | pUM31dao | addgene full sequence | sequence record 211979 | Addgene NGS Result
GGGTACCGGGCCCCCCCTCGAGGTCGACGGTATCGATAAGCTTGATATCGAATTCGATCCCGCATGCCTT
AGGTTTTCTAGTTGGATTTGCTCCCCCGCCGTCGTTCAATGAGAATGGATAAGAGGCTCGTGGGATTGAC
GTGAGGGGGCAGGGATGGCTATATTTCTGGGAGCGAACTCCCGGGCGAATACGAAGCGCTTGGATACAGT
TGTAGGGAGGGATCCATATGACTAAGGAAAATAAGCCAAGAGATATTGTCATCGTTGGCGCTGGCGTTAT
TGGATTGACCACTGCTTGGATTCTTTCAGACTTGGGTCTTGCTCCTCGTATTAAGGTGATTGCCAAGTAT
ACGCCTGAAGATCGTTCTGTAGAATACACTTCCCCTTGGGCTGGCGCAAATTTCTGTAGCATTTCTGCTA
CTGATGACAATGCTTTGCGCTGGGATAAAATCACTTACCATCGTTTCGCCTACTTGGCGAAAACTCGTCC
TGAAGCAGGAATCCGTTTTGCTGATCTTCGAGAATTGTGGGAGTACGAGCCGAAACACGACAAAATCAGA
TCCTGGAATACCTATGTCAGAGATTTCAAAGTTATCCCTGAAAAAGATCTTCCAGGAGAATGTATCTACG
GACATAAGGCCACCACCTTTTTAATCAACGCTCCTCATTACTTGAATTATATGTACAAGCTGCTCATTGA
AGCTGGCGTCGAATTTGAAAAGAAAGAATTGAGTCACATCAAAGAGACTGTCGAAGAAACTCCAGAAGCT
TCAGTAGTATTTAATTGCACTGGTCTCTGGGCTTCCAAATTGGGTGGCGTTGAAGACCCGGACGTTTATC
CGACTCGTGGACATGTTGTTTTGGTTAAGGCTCCTCATGTAACAGAAACTCGCATTTTGAATGGCAAGAA
CTCTGATACCTATATTATTCCTCGTCCCTTAAATGGTGGAGTCATTTGCGGCGGTTTCATGCAACCAGGA
AACTGGGATCGTGAAATTCACCCTGAAGACACTTTGGATATCCTTAAGAGAACATCGGCTTTGATGCCAG
AATTGTTCCACGGCAAGGGTCCGGAGGGTGCTGAAATTATTCAAGAATGTGTCGGATTCCGTCCTTCTCG
AAAGGGTGGTGCCCGCGTAGAGCTTGATGTTGTTCCCGGCACCTCAGTCCCCCTTGTTCATGATTACGGT
GCTTCTGGCACAGGATACCAAGCTGGTTATGGTATGGCTCTTGACTCTGTCATGTTGGCTCTTCCTAAAA
TCAAATTGGCTTAACTGCAGGCATGCAAGCTTGTACTCAAGCTCGTAACGAAGGTCGTGACCTTGCTCGT
GAAGGTGGCGACGTAATTCGTTCAGCTTGTAAATGGTCTCCAGAACTTGCTGCTGCATGTGAAGTTTGGA
AAGAAATTAAATTCGAATTTGATACTATTGACAAACTTTAATTTTTATTTTTCATGATGTTTATGTGAAT
AGCATAAACATCGTTTTTATTTTTATGGTGTTTAGGTTAAATACCTAAACATCATTTTACATTTTTAAAA
TTAAGTTCTAAAGTTATCTTTTGTTTAAATTTGCCTGTCTTTATAAATTACGATGTGCCAGAAAAATAAA
ATCTTAGCTTTTTATTATAGAATTTATCTTTATGTATTATATTTTATAAGTTATAATAAAAGAAATAGTA
ACATACTAAAGCGGATGTAACTCAATCGGTAGAGTGCGATCCACTAGTTCTAGCTAGAGCGGCCGCCACC
GCGGTGGAGCTCCAATTCGCCCTATAGTGAGTCGTATTACGCGCGCTCACTGGCCGTCGTTTTACAACGT
CGTGACTGGGAAAACCCTGGCGTTACCCAACTTAATCGCCTTGCAGCACATCCCCCTTTCGCCAGCTGGC
GTAATAGCGAAGAGGCCCGCACCGATCGCCCTTCCCAACAGTTGCGCAGCCTGAATGGCGAATGGG
[124 nt withheld, positions 1957-2080]
C
[91 nt withheld, positions 2082-2172]
A
[49 nt withheld, positions 2174-2222]
CCTTTGACGTTGGAGTCCACGTTCTTT
[37 nt withheld, positions 2250-2286]
ACCCTATCTCGGTCTATTCTTTTGATTTATAAGGGATTTTGCCGATTTCGGCCTATTGGTTAAAAAATGA
GCTGATTTAACAAAAATTTAACGCGAATTTTAACAAAATATTAACGCTTACAATTTAGGTGGCACTTTTC
GGGGAAATGTGCGCGGAACCCCTATTTGTTTATTTTTCTAAATACATTCAAATATGTATCCGCTCATGAG
ACAATAACCCTGATAAATGCTTCAATAATATTGAAAAAGGAAGAGTATGAGTATTCAACATTTCCGTGTC
GCCCTTATTCCCTTTTTTGCGGCATTTTGCCTTCCTGTTTTTGCTCACCCAGAAACGCTGGTGAAAGTAA
AAGATGCTGAAGATCAGTTGGGTGCACGAGTGGGTTACATCGAACTGGATCTCAACAGCGGTAAGATCCT
TGAGAGTTTTCGCCCCGAAGAACGTTTTCCAATGATGAGCACTTTTAAAGTTCTGCTATGTGGCGCGGTA
TTATCCCGTATTGACGCCGGGCAAGAGCAACTCGGTCGCCGCATACACTATTCTCAGAATGACTTGGTTG
AGTACTCACCAGTCACAGAAAAGCATCTTACGGATGGCATGACAGTAAGAGAATTATGCAGTGCTGCCAT
AACCATGAGTGATAACACTGCGGCCAACTTACTTCTGACAACGATCGGAGGACCGAAGGAGCTAACCGCT
TTTTTGCACAACATGGGGGATCATGTAACTCGCCTTGATCGTTGGGAACCGGAGCTGAATGAAGCCATAC
CAAACGACGAGCGTGACACCACGATGCCTGTAGCAATGGCAACAACGTTGCGCAAACTATTAACTGGCGA
ACTACTTACTCTAGCTTCCCGGCAACAATTAATAGACTGGATGGAGGCGGATAAAGTTGCAGGACCACTT
CTGCGCTCGGCCCTTCCGGCTGGCTGGTTTATTGCTGATAAATCTGGAGCCGGTGAGCGTGGGTCTCGCG
GTATCATTGCAGCACTGGGGCCAGATGGTAAGCCCTCCCGTATCGTAGTTATCTACACGACGGGGAGTCA
GGCAACTATGGATGAACGAAATAGACAGATCGCTGAGATAGGTGCCTCACTGATTAAGCATTGGTAACTG
TCAGACCAAGTTTACTCATATATACTTTAGATTGATTTAAAACTTCATTTTTAATTTAAAAGGATCTAGG
TGAAGATCCTTTTTGATAATCTCATGACCAAAATCCCTTAACGTGAGTTTTCGTTCCACTGAGCGTCAGA
CCCCGTAGAAAAGATCAAAGGATCTTCTTGAGATCCTTTTTTTCTGCGCGTAATCTGCTGCTTGCAAACA
AAAAAACCACCGCTACCAGCGGTGGTTTGTTTGCCGGATCAAGAGCTACCAACTCTTTTTCCGAAGGTAA
CTGGCTTCAGCAGAGCGCAGATACCAAATACTGTTCTTCTAGTGTAGCCGTAGTTAGGCCACCACTTCAA
GAACTCTGTAGCACCGCCTACATACCTCGCTCTGCTAATCCTGTTACCAGTGGCTGCTGCCAGTGGCGAT
AAGTCGTGTCTTACCGGGTTGGACTCAAGACGATAGTTACCGGATAAGGCGCAGCGGTCGGGCTGAACGG
GGGGTTCGTGCACACAGCCCAGCTTGGAGCGAACGACCTACACCGAACTGAGATACCTACAGCGTGAGCT
ATGAGAAAGCGCCACGCTTCCCGAAGGGAGAAAGGCGGACAGGTATCCGGTAAGCGGCAGGGTCGGAACA
GGAGAGCGCACGAGGGAGCTTCCAGGGGGAAACGCCTGGTATCTTTATAGTCCTGTCGGGTTTCGCCACC
TCTGACTTGAGCGTCGATTTTTGTGATGCTCGTCAGGGGGGCGGAGCCTATGGAAAAACGCCAGCAACGC
GGCCTTTTTACGGTTCCTGGCCTTTTGCTGGCCTTTTGCTCACATGTTCTTTCCTGCGTTATCCCCTGAT
TCTGTGGATAACCGTATTACCGCCTTTGAGTGAGCTGATACCGCTCGCCGCAGCCGAACGACCGAGCGCA
GCGAGTCAGTGAGCGAGGAAGCGGAAGAGCGCCCAATACGCAAACCGCCTCTCCCCGCGCGTTGGCCGAT
TCATTAATGCAGCTGGCACGACAGGTTTCCCGACTGGAAAGCGGGCAGTGAGCGCAACGCAATTAATGTG
AGTTAGCTCACTCATTAGGCACCCCAGGCTTTACACTTTATGCTCCCGGCTCGTATGTTGTGTGGAATTG
TGAGCGGATAACAATTTCACACAGGAAACAGCTATGACCATGATTACGCCAAGCGCGCAATTAACCCTCA
CTAAAGGGAACAAAAGCT
